>Addgene plasmid #18113 | pRQ-hRasV12 | depositor full sequence | sequence record 8797 | Author sequence
TTGTACAAAGTGGTGATGTGGAATTCTACCGGGTAGGGGAGGCGCTTTTCCCAAGGCAGTCTGGAGCATG
CGCTTTAGCAGCCCCGCTGGGCACTTGGCGCTACACAAGTGGCCTCTGGCCTCGCACACATTCCACATCC
ACCGGTAGGCGCCAACCGGCTCCGTTCTTTGGTGGCCCCTTCGCGCCACCTTCTACTCCTCCCCTAGTCA
GGAAGTTCCCCCCCGCCCCGCAGCTCGCGTCGTGCAGGACGTGACAAATGGAAGTAGCACGTCTCACTAG
TCTCGTGCAGATGGACAGCACCGCTGAGCAATGGAAGCGGGTAGGCCTTTGGGGCAGCGGCCAATAGCAG
CTTTGCTCCTTCGCTTTCTGGGCTCAGAGGCTGGGAAGGGGTGGGTCCGGGGGCGGGCTCAGGGGCGGGC
TCAGGGGCGGGGCGGGCGCCCGAAGGTCCTCCGGAGGCCCGGCATTCTGCACGCTTCAAAAGCGCACGTC
TGCCGCGCTGTTCTCCTCTTCCTCATCTCCGGGCCTTTCGACCTGCAGCCCAAGCTTACCATGACCGAGT
ACAAGCCCACGGTGCGCCTCGCCACCCGCGACGACGTCCCCAGGGCCGTACGCACCCTCGCCGCCGCGTT
CGCCGACTACCCCGCCACGCGCCACACCGTCGATCCGGACCGCCACATCGAGCGGGTCACCGAGCTGCAA
GAACTCTTCCTCACGCGCGTCGGGCTCGACATCGGCAAGGTGTGGGTCGCGGACGACGGCGCCGCGGTGG
CGGTCTGGACCACGCCGGAGAGCGTCGAAGCGGGGGCGGTGTTCGCCGAGATCGGCCCGCGCATGGCCGA
GTTGAGCGGTTCCCGGCTGGCCGCGCAGCAACAGATGGAAGGCCTCCTGGCGCCGCACCGGCCCAAGGAG
CCCGCGTGGTTCCTGGCCACCGTCGGCGTCTCGCCCGACCACCAGGGCAAGGGTCTGGGCAGCGCCGTCG
TGCTCCCCGGAGTGGAGGCGGCCGAGCGCGCCGGGGTGCCCGCCTTCCTGGAGACCTCCGCGCCCCGCAA
CCTCCCCTTCTACGAGCGGCTCGGCTTCACCGTCACCGCCGACGTCGAGGTGCCCGAAGGACCGCGCACC
TGGTGCATGACCCGCAAGCCCGGTGCCTGACGCCCGCCCCACGACCCGCAGCGCCCGACCGAAAGGAGCG
CACGACCCCATGCATCGGCGTCTCGAGATATCAGTGGTCCAGGCTCTAGTTTTGACTCAACAATATCACC
AGCTGAAGCCTATAGAGTACGAGCCATAGATAAAATAAAAGATTTTATTTAGTCTCCAGAAAAAGGGGGG
AATGAAAGACCCCACCTGTAGGTTTGGCAAGCTAGCTTAAGTAACGCCATTTTGCAAGGCATGGAAAAAT
ACATAACTGAGAATAGAGAAGTTCAGATCAAGGTCAGGAACAGATGGAACAGGGTCGACCCTAGAGAACC
ATCAGATGTTTCCAGGGTGCCCCAAGGACCTGAAATGACCCTGTGCCTTATTTGAACTAACCAATCAGTT
CGCTTCTCGCTTCTGTTCGCGCGCTTCTGCTCCCCGAGCTCAATAAAAGAGCCCACAACCCCTCACTCGG
GGCGCCAGTCCTCCGATTGACTGAGTCGCCCGGGTACCCGTGTATCCAATAAACCCTCTTGCAGTTGCAT
CCGACTTGTGGTCTCGCTGTTCCTTGGGAGGGTCTCCTCTGAGTGATTGACTACCCGTCAGCGGGGGTCT
TTCATTTGGGGGCTCGTCCGGGATCGGGAGACCCCTGCCCAGGGACCACCGACCCACCACCGGGAGGTAA
GCTGGCTGCCTCGCGCGTTTCGGTGATGACGGTGAAAACCTCTGACACATGCAGCTCCCGGAGACGGTCA
CAGCTTGTCTGTAAGCGGATGCCGGGAGCAGACAAGCCCGTCAGGGCGCGTCAGCGGGTGTTGGCGGGTG
TCGGGGCGCAGCCATGACCCAGTCACGTAGCGATAGCGGAGTGTAGATCCGGCTGTGGAATGTGTGTCAG
TTAGGGTGTGGAAAGTCCCCAGGCTCCCCAGCAGGCAGAAGTATGCAAAGCATGCATCTCAATTAGTCAG
CAACCAGGTGTGGAAAGTCCCCAGGCTCCCCAGCAGGCAGAAGTATGCAAAGCATGCATCTCAATTAGTC
AGCAACCATAGTCCCGCCCCTAACTCCGCCCATCCCGCCCCTAACTCCGCCCAGTTCCGCCCATTCTCCG
CCCCATGGCTGACTAATTTTTTTTATTTATGCAGAGGCCGAGGCCGCCTCGGCCTCTGAGCTATTCCAGA
AGTAGTGAGGAGGCTTTTTTGGAGGCCTAGGCTTTTGCAAAAAGCTTACTGGCTTAACTATGCGGCATCA
GAGCAGATTGTACTGAGAGTGCACCATATGCGGTGTGAAATACCGCACAGATGCGTAAGGAGAAAATACC
GCATCAGGCGCTCTTCCGCTTCCTCGCTCACTGACTCGCTGCGCTCGGTCGTTCGGCTGCGGCGAGCGGT
ATCAGCTCACTCAAAGGCGGTAATACGGTTATCCACAGAATCAGGGGATAACGCAGGAAAGAACATGTGA
GCAAAAGGCCAGCAAAAGGCCAGGAACCGTAAAAAGGCCGCGTTGCTGGCGTTTTTCCATAGGCTCCGCC
CCCCTGACGAGCATCACAAAAATCGACGCTCAAGTCAGAGGTGGCGAAACCCGACAGGACTATAAAGATA
CCAGGCGTTTCCCCCTGGAAGCTCCCTCGTGCGCTCTCCTGTTCCGACCCTGCCGCTTACCGGATACCTG
TCCGCCTTTCTCCCTTCGGGAAGCGTGGCGCTTTCTCATAGCTCACGCTGTAGGTATCTCAGTTCGGTGT
AGGTCGTTCGCTCCAAGCTGGGCTGTGTGCACGAACCCCCCGTTCAGCCCGACCGCTGCGCCTTATCCGG
TAACTATCGTCTTGAGTCCAACCCGGTAAGACACGACTTATCGCCACTGGCAGCAGCCACTGGTAACAGG
ATTAGCAGAGCGAGGTATGTAGGCGGTGCTACAGAGTTCTTGAAGTGGTGGCCTAACTACGGCTACACTA
GAAGGACAGTATTTGGTATCTGCGCTCTGCTGAAGCCAGTTACCTTCGGAAAAAGAGTTGGTAGCTCTTG
ATCCGGCAAACAAACCACCGCTGGTAGCGGTGGTTTTTTTGTTTGCAAGCAGCAGATTACGCGCAGAAAA
AAAGGATCTCAAGAAGATCCTTTGATCTTTTCTACGGGGTCTGACGCTCAGTGGAACGAAAACTCACGTT
AAGGGATTTTGGTCATGAGATTATCAAAAAGGATCTTCACCTAGATCCTTTTAAATTAAAAATGAAGTTT
TAAATCAATCTAAAGTATATATGAGTAAACTTGGTCTGACAGTTACCAATGCTTAATCAGTGAGGCACCT
ATCTCAGCGATCTGTCTATTTCGTTCATCCATAGTTGCCTGACTCCCCGTCGTGTAGATAACTACGATAC
GGGAGGGCTTACCATCTGGCCCCAGTGCTGCAATGATACCGCGAGACCCACGCTCACCGGCTCCAGATTT
ATCAGCAATAAACCAGCCAGCCGGAAGGGCCGAGCGCAGAAGTGGTCCTGCAACTTTATCCGCCTCCATC
CAGTCTATTAATTGTTGCCGGGAAGCTAGAGTAAGTAGTTCGCCAGTTAATAGTTTGCGCAACGTTGTTG
CCATTGCTGCAGGCATCGTGGTGTCACGCTCGTCGTTTGGTATGGCTTCATTCAGCTCCGGTTCCCAACG
ATCAAGGCGAGTTACATGATCCCCCATGTTGTGCAAAAAAGCGGTTAGCTCCTTCGGTCCTCCGATCGTT
GTCAGAAGTAAGTTGGCCGCAGTGTTATCACTCATGGTTATGGCAGCACTGCATAATTCTCTTACTGTCA
TGCCATCCGTAAGATGCTTTTCTGTGACTGGTGAGTACTCAACCAAGTCATTCTGAGAATAGTGTATGCG
GCGACCGAGTTGCTCTTGCCCGGCGTCAACACGGGATAATACCGCGCCACATAGCAGAACTTTAAAAGTG
CTCATCATTGGAAAACGTTCTTCGGGGCGAAAACTCTCAAGGATCTTACCGCTGTTGAGATCCAGTTCGA
TGTAACCCACTCGTGCACCCAACTGATCTTCAGCATCTTTTACTTTCACCAGCGTTTCTGGGTGAGCAAA
AACAGGAAGGCAAAATGCCGCAAAAAAGGGAATAAGGGCGACACGGAAATGTTGAATACTCATACTCTTC
CTTTTTCAATATTATTGAAGCATTTATCAGGGTTATTGTCTCATGAGCGGATACATATTTGAATGTATTT
AGAAAAATAAACAAATAGGGGTTCCGCGCACATTTCCCCGAAAAGTGCCACCTGACGTCTAAGAAACCAT
TATTATCATGACATTAACCTATAAAAATAGGCGTATCACGAGGCCCTTTCGTCTTCAAGAATTAGCTTGG
CCATTGCATACGTTGTATCCATATCATAATATGTACATTTATATTGGCTCATGTCCAACATTACCGCCAT
GTTGACATTGATTATTGACTAGTTATTAATAGTAATCAATTACGGGGTCATTAGTTCATAGCCCATATAT
GGAGTTCCGCGTTACATAACTTACGGTAAATGGCCCGCCTGGCTGACCGCCCAACGACCCCCGCCCATTG
ACGTCAATAATGACGTATGTTCCCATAGTAACGCCAATAGGGACTTTCCATTGACGTCAATGGGTGGAGT
ATTTACGGTAAACTGCCCACTTGGCAGTACATCAAGTGTATCATATGCCAAGTACGCCCCCTATTGACGT
CAATGACGGTAAATGGCCCGCTCTGGCATTATGCCCAGTACATGACCTTATGGGACTTTCCTACTTGGCA
GTACATCTACGTATTAGTCATCGCTATTACCATGGTGATGCGGTTTTGGCAGTACATCAATGGGCGTGGA
TAGCGGTTTGACTCACGGGGATTTCCAAGTCTCCACCCCATTGACGTCAATGGGAGTTTGTTTTGGCACC
AAAATCAACGGGACTTTCCAAAATGTCGTAACAACTCCGCCCCATTGACGCAAATGGGCGGTAGGCGTGT
ACGGTGGGAGGTCTATATAAGCAGAGCTCAATAAAAGAGCCCACAACCCCTCACTCGGCGCGCCAGTCTT
CCGATAGACTGCGTCGCCCGGGTACCCGTATTCCCAATAAAGCCTCTTGCTGTTTGCATCCGAATCGTGG
TCTCGCTGTTCCTTGGGAGGGTCTCCTCTGAGTGATTGACTACCCACGACGGGGGTCTTTCATTTGGGGG
CTCGTCCGGGATTTGGAGACCCCTGCCCAGGGACCACCGACCCACCACCGGGAGGTAAGCTGGCCAGCAA
CTTATCTGTGTCTGTCCGATTGTCTAGTGTCTATGTTTGATGTTATGCGCCTGCGTCTGTACTAGTTAGC
TAACTAGCTCTGTATCTGGCGGACCCGTGGTGGAACTGACGAGTTCTGAACACCCGGCCGCAACCCTGGG
AGACGTCCCAGGGACTTTGGGGGCCGTTTTTGTGGCCCGACCTGAGGAAGGGAGTCGATGTGGAATCCGA
CCCCGTCAGGATATGTGGTTCTGGTAGGAGACGAGAACCTAAAACAGTTCCCGCCTCCGTCTGAATTTTT
GCTTTCGGTTTGGAACCGAAGCCGCGCGTCTTGTCTGCTGCAGCGCTGCAGCATCGTTCTGTGTTGTCTC
TGTCTGACTGTGTTTCTGTATTTGTCTGAAAATTAGGGCCAGACTGTTACCACTCCCTTAAGTTTGACCT
TAGGTCACTGGAAAGATGTCGAGCGGATCGCTCACAACCAGTCGGTAGATGTCAAGAAGAGACGTTGGGT
TACCTTCTGCTCTGCAGAATGGCCAACCTTTAACGTCGGATGGCCGCGAGACGGCACCTTTAACCGAGAC
CTCATCACCCAGGTTAAGATCAAGGTCTTTTCACCTGGCCCGCATGGACACCCAGACCAGGTCCCCTACA
TCGTGACCTGGGAAGCCTTGGCTTTTGACCCCCCTCCCTGGGTCAAGCCCTTTGTACACCCTAAGCCTCC
GCCTCCTCTTCCTCCATCCGCCCCGTCTCTCCCCCTTGAACCTCCTCGTTCGACCCCGCCTCGATCCTCC
CTTTATCCAGCCCTCACTCCTTCTCTAGGCGCCGGAATTGAAGATCTCCTTTCGTCTTCAATCGAGTTTA
CTCCCTATCAGTGATAGAGAACGTATGTCGAGTTTACTCCCTATCAGTGATAGAGAACGATGTCGAGTTT
ACTCCCTATCAGTGATAGAGAACGTATGTCGAGTTTACTCCCTATCAGTGATAGAGAACGTATGTCGAGT
TTACTCCCTATCAGTGATAGAGAACGTATGTCGAGTTTATCCCTATCAGTGATAGAGAACGTATGTCGAG
TTTACTCCCTATCAGTGATAGAGAACGTATGTCGAGGTAGGCGTGTACGGTGGGAGGCCTATATAAGCAG
AGCTCGTTTAGTGAACCGTCAGATCGCCTGGACACATCACAAGTTTGTACAAAAAAGCAGGCTCTTTAAA
GGAACCAATTCAGTCGACTGGATCCGGTACCGAATTCG
[498 nt withheld, positions 6619-7116]
AAGCTGCGGAAGCTGAACCCTCCTGATGAGAGTGGCCCCGGCTGCATGAGCTGCAAGTGTGTGCTCTCCT
GAGAATTCAATTCGCGGCCGCACTCGAGATATCTAGACCCAGCTTTC
Features (pLannotate 1.2.2; 20 found; start..end, strand, type, name):
     31..530     +  promoter       PGK promoter: mouse phosphoglycerate kinase 1 promoter
    551..1150    +  CDS            PuroR: puromycin N-acetyltransferase; pac from Streptomyces alboniger; confers resistance to puromycin
   1217..1289    +  CDS            env (fragment): murine leukemia virus gPr80 envelope polyprotein precursor; env; proteolytically cleaved into gp70SU and p15TM subunits
   1331..1756    +  LTR            3' LTR (ΔU3): self-inactivating 3' long terminal repeat (LTR) from Moloney murine leukemia virus
   1825..1865    +  CDS            rop (fragment): Rop protein, which maintains plasmids at low copy number; rop
   1967..2005    +  misc_feature   bom (fragment): basis of mobility region from pBR322
   2022..2351    +  promoter       SV40 promoter: SV40 enhancer and early promoter
   2357..2458    +  misc_feature   bom (fragment): basis of mobility region from pBR322
   2644..3232    -  rep_origin     ori: high-copy-number ColE1/pMB1/pBR322/pUC origin of replication
   3403..4263    -  CDS            AmpR: β-lactamase; bla; confers resistance to ampicillin, carbenicillin, and related antibiotics
   4264..4368    -  promoter       AmpR promoter: bla
   4554..4934    +  enhancer       CMV enhancer: human cytomegalovirus immediate early enhancer
   4935..5138    +  promoter       CMV promoter: human cytomegalovirus (CMV) immediate early promoter
   5139..5314    +  LTR            5' LTR (truncated): truncated long terminal repeat from Moloney murine sarcoma virus
   5436..5710    +  misc_feature   MESV Ψ (fragment): packaging signal of murine embryonic stem cell virus
   5777..6193    +  CDS            gag (truncated): truncated Moloney murine leukemia virus (MMLV) gag gene lacking the start codon
   6224..6538    +  promoter       tight TRE promoter: Tet-responsive promoter PTight, consisting of seven tet operator sequences followed by the minimal CMV promoter
   6549..6573    +  protein_bind   attB1: mutant version of attB; recombination site for the Gateway® BP reaction BP Clonase™
   6619..7188    +  CDS            H-Ras (sequence partly withheld): human small GTPase proto-oncoprotein
   7223..14      -  protein_bind   attB2 (across the origin): mutant version of attB; recombination site for the Gateway® BP reaction BP Clonase™
