[The description below was written by a language model from this plasmid's Addgene catalogue record and pLannotate feature annotations shown in this document.]
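Description:
pRQ-hRasV12 is a self-inactivating gammaretroviral (MMLV-type) expression vector carrying constitutively active human H-Ras (G12V), assembled from multiple sources rather than from a single named backbone. In bacteria it is maintained through a ColE1/pUC-type origin and an ampicillin resistance gene. The catalogue lists it as low copy and specifies recombination-deficient host strains, which is common for plasmids with repeated LTR sequences.

The viral transcript is driven in packaging cells by a CMV enhancer/promoter fused to a truncated 5′ LTR. This is followed by the Ψ packaging signal and a truncated gag region lacking its start codon, which extends the packaging signal and aids encapsidation. The 3′ LTR has a U3 deletion, so after reverse transcription and integration the provirus lacks LTR promoter activity, and expression depends on the internal promoters. The first of these is a tight Tet-responsive promoter (seven tet operators upstream of a minimal CMV promoter). It drives the H-Ras coding sequence, which is flanked by attB1 and attB2 sites left by Gateway recombination cloning. Ras expression should therefore require a tetracycline-controlled transactivator, which no annotated feature of this plasmid encodes and which would have to be supplied separately. Downstream, a mouse PGK promoter drives puromycin N-acetyltransferase, allowing constitutive selection of transduced mammalian cells. An SV40 enhancer/early promoter element also lies in the plasmid backbone outside the viral unit.

The associated publication concerns cooperation between Id1 and oncogenic Ras in metastatic mammary carcinoma and the subversion of cellular senescence. This fits use of the vector for stable, regulatable delivery of oncogenic Ras to mammalian cells.
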