Addgene plasmid #18113: pRQ-hRasV12
Depositing lab: Alex Swarbrick. Depositing organization: Garvan Institute of Medical Research. Publication: Id1 cooperates with oncogenic Ras to induce metastatic mammary carcinoma by subversion of the cellular senescence response. Swarbrick A, Roy E, Allen T, Bishop JM. Proc Natl Acad Sci U S A. 2008 Apr 8. 105(14):5402-7. 10.1073/pnas.0801505105 PubMed 18378907.
Backbone
  Vector backbone: N/A
  Backbone manufacturer: Constructed from multiple sources
  Backbone size w/o insert (bp): 6664
  Vector type: Mammalian Expression, Retroviral
  Selectable markers: Puromycin
Growth in bacteria
  Bacterial resistance: Ampicillin, 100 μg/mL
  Growth temperature: 30°C
  Growth strain: Stbl3
  Growth instructions: STBL2 30'C
  Copy number: Low Copy
Gene/Insert
  Gene/Insert name: h-RasV12G (alt names: harvey Ras; oncogenic ras)
  Species: H. sapiens (human)
  Insert size (bp): 569
  Mutation: G12V, constitutively active
  GenBank ID: NM_005343
  Entrez Gene: HRAS (a.k.a. C-BAS/HAS, C-H-RAS, C-HA-RAS1, CTLO, H-RASIDX, HAMSV, HRAS1, RASH1, p21ras)
  Cloning method: Gateway Cloning; 5′ cloning site Gateway (unknown if destroyed); 3′ cloning site gateway (unknown if destroyed)
  Sequencing primers: 5′ GCT CGT TTA GTG AAC CGT CA
Terms and licenses: Academic/Nonprofit Terms; Industry Terms: Not Available to Industry
How to cite: pRQ-hRasV12 was a gift from Alex Swarbrick (Addgene plasmid # 18113 ; http://n2t.net/addgene:18113 ; RRID:Addgene_18113)
