>Addgene plasmid #18113 | pRQ-hRasV12 | addgene partial sequence | sequence record 23977 | 18113 with MSCV-rev
GAAACNCCTCCCTACCCGGGTAGAATTCCACATCACCACTTTGTACAAGAAAGCTGGGTCTAGATATCTC
GAGTGCGGCCGCGAATTCGTTGGCCGCTCAGGAGAGCACACACTTGCAGCTCATGCAGCCGGGGCCACTC
TCATCAGGAGGGTTCAGCTTCCGCAGCTT
[463 nt withheld, positions 170-632]
ACGGCGCCCACCACCACCAGCTTATATTCCGTCATGAATTCGGTACCCGGATCCAGTCGACTGAATTGGT
TCCTTTTAAAGAGCCTGCTTTTTTTGTACAAACTTGTGAATGTGTCCAGGCGATNTGACGGTTCACTAAA
A
